Addgene plasmid #228120: pAGK60
Purpose: Express node 1438 retron with split retron ncRNA and gRNA to edit (10bp barcode) EMX1 gene in human cells
Depositing lab: Seth Shipman. Depositing organization: J. David Gladstone Institutes. Publication: An experimental census of retrons for DNA production and genome editing. Khan AG, Rojas-Montero M, Gonzalez-Delgado A, Lopez SC, Fang RF, Crawford KD, Shipman SL. Nat Biotechnol. 2024 Sep 17. doi: 10.1038/s41587-024-02384-z. PubMed 39289529.
Backbone
  Vector backbone: pFUGW-H1 (Addgene plasmid #25870)
  Backbone size w/o insert (bp): 4363
  Total vector size (bp): 6551
  Vector type: Mammalian Expression
Growth in bacteria
  Bacterial resistance: Ampicillin, 100 μg/mL
  Growth temperature: 37°C
  Growth strain: DH5alpha
  Copy number: High Copy
Gene/Insert
  Gene/Insert name: Retron node 1438, split retron ncRNA and gRNA to edit EMX1 gene (10bp barcode) in human cells
  Species: H. sapiens (human)
  Insert size (bp): 2188
  Promoter: CAG for RT, U6/H1 for ncRNA/gRNA
  Cloning method: Gibson Cloning
  Sequencing primers: 5′ U6; 3′ M13R
Terms and licenses: Academic/Nonprofit Terms; Industry Terms: Not Available to Industry
How to cite: pAGK60 was a gift from Seth Shipman (Addgene plasmid # 228120 ; http://n2t.net/addgene:228120 ; RRID:Addgene_228120)
