[The description below was written by a language model from this plasmid's Addgene catalogue record and pLannotate feature annotations shown in this document.]
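Description:
pAGK60 is a 6,551 bp mammalian expression plasmid built by Gibson cloning on a pFUGW-H1-derived backbone, designed to deliver the components of a retron-based genome editor to human cells. It is maintained in E. coli through a high-copy ColE1/pUC-type origin and an ampicillin resistance gene (β-lactamase with its own promoter). Although the parent vector is of lentiviral origin, the feature table shows no LTRs or packaging signal, so the annotation supports use by transfection rather than viral delivery. Backbone remnants include lac promoter/operator fragments, an SV40 origin and an SV40 poly(A) signal.

The payload consists of three transcription units. A CAG promoter (CMV enhancer, chicken β-actin promoter and chimeric intron) sits upstream of an unannotated stretch that ends at a bGH polyadenylation signal. According to the catalogue entry, this unit expresses the reverse transcriptase of the retron designated node 1438, though the annotation software did not recognise the coding sequence. Downstream, two RNA polymerase III promoters, U6 and H1, drive the retron non-coding RNA and the guide RNA as separate ("split") transcripts rather than as a fusion. The short EMX1-matching segment after the U6 promoter probably marks the repair template embedded in the ncRNA, and the S. pyogenes tracrRNA-derived scaffold after H1 marks the gRNA. In cells, the reverse transcriptase copies part of the ncRNA into single-stranded DNA that serves as a donor for repair of a Cas9 cut at EMX1, installing a 10 bp barcode. No Cas9 gene is annotated, so the nuclease is presumably supplied separately. The plasmid comes from a survey comparing retrons for DNA production and genome editing.
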