Features (pLannotate 1.2.2; 19 found; start..end, strand, type, name):
    368..645     +  promoter       chicken β-actin promoter: No description available
    646..1662    +  intron         chimeric intron: chimera between introns from chicken β-actin and rabbit β-globin
   2816..3040    +  polyA_signal   bGH poly(A) signal: bovine growth hormone polyadenylation signal
   3075..3315    +  promoter       U6 promoter: RNA polymerase III promoter for human U6 snRNA
   3499..3567    +  CDS            Emx1 (fragment): EMX1_MOUSE - Also known as Emx-1. Experimental evidence at protein level: Swiss-Prot protein existence level 1. Transcription factor, which in cooperation with EMX2, acts to generate the boundary between the roof and archipallium in the developing brain. May function in combinations with OTX1/2 to specify cell fates in the developing central nervous system. From Mus musculus (Mouse).
   3682..3896    +  promoter       H1 promoter: human H1 RNA promoter
   3939..4006    +  misc_RNA       tracrRNA (fragment): trans-activating CRISPR RNA for the Streptococcus pyogenes CRISPR/Cas9 system
   4060..4076    -  protein_bind   lac operator: The lac repressor binds to the lac operator to inhibit transcription in E. coli. This inhibition can be relieved by adding lactose or isopropyl-β-D-thiogalactopyranoside (IPTG). lac repressor encoded by lacI
   4084..4114    -  promoter       lac promoter: promoter for the E. coli lac operon
   4129..4150    -  protein_bind   CAP binding site: CAP binding activates transcription in the presence of cAMP. E. coli catabolite activator protein
   4163..4202    -  CDS            lacI (fragment): lac repressor; lacI; The lac repressor binds to the lac operator to inhibit transcription in E. coli. This inhibition can be relieved by adding lactose or isopropyl-β-D-thiogalactopyranoside (IPTG).
   4209..4231    +  promoter       SV40 promoter (fragment): SV40 enhancer and early promoter
   4255..4390    +  rep_origin     SV40 ori: SV40 origin of replication
   4410..4544    +  polyA_signal   SV40 poly(A) signal: SV40 polyadenylation signal
   4546..4600    -  CDS            lacI (fragment): lac repressor; lacI; The lac repressor binds to the lac operator to inhibit transcription in E. coli. This inhibition can be relieved by adding lactose or isopropyl-β-D-thiogalactopyranoside (IPTG).
   4783..5371    -  rep_origin     ori: high-copy-number ColE1/pMB1/pBR322/pUC origin of replication
   5542..6402    -  CDS            AmpR: β-lactamase; bla; confers resistance to ampicillin, carbenicillin, and related antibiotics
   6403..6507    -  promoter       AmpR promoter: bla
   6538..366     +  enhancer       CMV enhancer (across the origin): human cytomegalovirus immediate early enhancer
>Addgene plasmid #228120 | pAGK60 | addgene full sequence | sequence record 455404 | Addgene NGS Result
ACTAGTTATTAATAGTAATCAATTACGGGGTCATTAGTTCATAGCCCATATATGGAGTTCCGCGTTACAT
AACTTACGGTAAATGGCCCGCCTGGCTGACCGCCCAACGACCCCCGCCCATTGACGTCAATAATGACGTA
TGTTCCCATAGTAACGCCAATAGGGACTTTCCATTGACGTCAATGGGTGGAGTATTTACGGTAAACTGCC
CACTTGGCAGTACATCAAGTGTATCATATGCCAAGTACGCCCCCTATTGACGTCAATGACGGTAAATGGC
CCGCCTGGCATTATGCCCAGTACATGACCTTATGGGACTTTCCTACTTGGCAGTACATCTACGTATTAGT
CATCGCTATTACCATGGTCGAGGTGAGCCCCACGTTCTGCTTCACTCTCCCCATCTCCCCCCCCTCCCCA
CCCCCAATTTTGTATTTATTTATTTTTTAATTATTTTGTGCAGCGATGGGGGCGGGGGGGGGGGGGGGGC
GCGCGCCAGGCGGGGCGGGGCGGGGCGAGGGGCGGGGCGGGGCGAGGCGGAGAGGTGCGGCGGCAGCCAA
TCAGAGCGGCGCGCTCCGAAAGTTTCCTTTTATGGCGAGGCGGCGGCGGCGGCGGCCCTATAAAAAGCGA
AGCGCGCGGCGGGCGGGAGTCGCTGCGCGCTGCCTTCGCCCCGTGCCCCGCTCCGCCGCCGCCTCGCGCC
GCCCGCCCCGGCTCTGACTGACCGCGTTACTCCCACAGGTGAGCGGGCGGGACGGCCCTTCTCCTCCGGG
CTGTAATTAGCGCTTGGTTTAATGACGGCTTGTTTCTTTTCTGTGGCTGCGTGAAAGCCTTGAGGGGCTC
CGGGAGGGCCCTTTGTGCGGGGGGAGCGGCTCGGGGGGTGCGTGCGTGTGTGTGTGCGTGGGGAGCGCCG
CGTGCGGCTCCGCGCTGCCCGGCGGCTGTGAGCGCTGCGGGCGCGGCGCGGGGCTTTGTGCGCTCCGCAG
TGTGCGCGAGGGGAGCGCGGCCGGGGGCGGTGCCCCGCGGTGCGGGGGGGGCTGCGAGGGGAACAAAGGC
TGCGTGCGGGGTGTGTGCGTGGGGGGGTGAGCAGGGGGTGTGGGCGCGTCGGTCGGGCTGCAACCCCCCC
TGCACCCCCCTCCCCGAGTTGCTGAGCACGGCCCGGCTTCGGGTGCGGGGCTCCGTACGGGGCGTGGCGC
GGGGCTCGCCGTGCCGGGCGGGGGGTGGCGGCAGGTGGGGGTGCCGGGCGGGGCGGGGCCGCCTCGGGCC
GGGGAGGGCTCGGGGGAGGGGCGCGGCGGCCCCCGGAGCGCCGGCGGCTGTCGAGGCGCGGCGAGCCGCA
GCCATTGCCTTTTATGGTAATCGTGCGAGAGGGCGCAGGGACTTCCTTTGTCCCAAATCTGTGCGGAGCC
GAAATCTGGGAGGCGCCGCCGCACCCCCTCTAGCGGGCGCGGGGCGAAGCGGTGCGGCGCCGGCAGGAAG
GAAATGGGCGGGGAGGGCCTTCGTGCGTCGCCGCGCCGCCGTCCCCTTCTCCCTCTCCAGCCTCGGGGCT
GTCCGCGGGGGGACGGCTGCCTTCGGGGGGGACGGGGCAGGGCGGGGTTCGGCTTCTGGCGTGTGACCGG
CGGCTCTAGAGCCTCTGCTAACCATGTTCATGCCTTCTTCTTTTTCCTACAGCTCCTGGGCAACGTGCTG
GTTATTGTGCTGTCTCATCATTTTGGCAAAGAATTGAGCTCGATATCGGTACGCCACCATGAAGAACAAT
GACATCAACTCATGGATGGAGTTTTTCCTGGACCGTGGAGTGTCCTCTGACCAAATCAACTATTACATCC
CGTACATCGCCAAGCTCCTGAAGACTAACAGTCCTATTATCTTCGAGAAACAGCACCTGGCCCATCTTAT
CGGTATTGACGAATCTATCCTGGATAAGATTATCTCTAGCCCCAATCATTTTTATCGTGAGTTTTTCATT
CCTAAAAAGCGCGGAGGCCTCAGGAAGATCACTTGTCCGTACCCTAGTCTCCTGATGTGTCAAAAGTGGA
TCTATAAGAACATCCTCCTGAACGACACCCCACACGTCTCCTGTCATGGATTTACCCCGAGCAAGTCTAT
TATCACCAACGCTTCCCTTCACCTTAAGCAGAAGTGTTTGCTGAAGATGGATGTGAAGGACTTTTTCCCG
TCCATTCCAATCAACTGGGTGATTAACTATTTTAAAGGTCTGGGATACAGTGATAACCTGAGCTTCTATA
TGAGCTCCCTGTGCTGTCACGATAAAAAGCTTGCTCAGGGCGCTTCCACAAGCCCGTACCTTTCCAATCT
TCTGTTGAAGGGCCTCGATAACCGGCTGAATAACCTGTCCCGCAAGTACCGCCTGACCTATAGTCGGTAC
GCGGATGACATGCATTTCTCAGGTGATTACATCCCCTCTGACCTGGTGGGCGTTATTACATCAATTATCA
ATAACTACGGGCTTTCCGTTAATGAGAAGAAAACAGCTCTGTATATCAAGTCAAATAAGCGCATCATTAC
AGGAATCTCAGTGGCCGGTGATGAGCTGTCCCTGCCCCGCGACTACAAGAGAAAGCTGAAAAACGAGCTG
CATTTCATTGAGAAGTTCGGTTACATCTCTCACATTACCCAGAAGAAAATCAAGGACCCAAACTACCTGT
ATTCCATTCTGGGTCGCGTGAACTTCTGGCTGCAGATCGAGCCAGACAACGATGCTGCCATCAAGGGGAG
GGACTATCTGATGCGTGTCCTTAAGAACAATCTGCCACCAAAGAAGAAAAGAAAGGTCTGATCCCGGTTA
GTAATGAGTTTAAACCTGTGCCTTCTAGTTGCCAGCCATCTGTTGTTTGCCCCTCCCCCGTGCCTTCCTT
GACCCTGGAAGGTGCCACTCCCACTGTCCTTTCCTAATAAAATGAGGAAATTGCATCGCATTGTCTGAGT
AGGTGTCATTCTATTCTGGGGGGTGGGGTGGGGCAGGACAGCAAGGGGGAGGATTGGGAAGACAATAGCA
GGCATGCTGGGGATGCGGTGGGCTCTATGGAGATCTGCGAAATCGGATCCAGCTGAATCTAAGTGAGGGC
CTATTTCCCATGATTCCTTCATATTTGCATATACGATACAAGGCTGTTAGAGAGATAATTGGAATTAATT
TGACTGTAAACACAAAGATATTAGTACAAAATACGTGACGTAGAAAGTAATAATTTCTTGGGTAGTTTGC
AGTTTTAAAATTATGTTTTAAAATGGACTATCATATGCTTACCGTAACTTGAAAGTATTTCGATTTCTTG
GCTTTATATATCTTGTGGAAAGGACGAAAGGAATGGCTTACAGAAGCTAGTATGTTAGAGTGGAGTCGCT
CTCATGATAAGGTCTGGGTTAACCCAGTTCATGGAAATTACTGTAACCAGTAATTTCCATGATGTGGATA
ATAAAATCACAAACGGCAGAAGCTGGAGGAGGAAGGGCCTGAGTCCGAGCAGAAGAACTGGGGGATAAAA
GTTCTCCCATCACATCAACCGGTGGCGCATTGCCACGAAGCAGGCCAATGGGGAGGACATCGATGTCAGA
TTTTATTATCTGGATTGGACCAGCAAATTTTTGCGTTTTCGCAAAATTTTGCCGTCCCAATCCACAGGCT
AAAGTATTGAAGGTATCTTCTGTAAGCCATTTCTTTTTTTTGAACGCTGACGTCATCAACCCGCTCCAAG
GAATCGCGGGCCCAGTGTCACTAGGCGGGAACACCCAGCGCGCGTGCGCCCTGGCAGGAAGATGGCTGTG
AGGGACAGGGGAGTGGCGCCCTGCAATATTTGCATGTCGCTATGTGTTCTGGGAAATCACCATAAACGTG
AAATGTCTTTGGATTTGGGAATCTTATAAGTTCTGTATGAGACCACGAAAGAGTCCGAGCAGAAGAAGAA
GTTTCAGAGCTATGCTGGAAACAGCATAGCAAGTTGAAATAAGGCTAGTCCGTTATCAACTTGAAAAAGT
GGCACCGAGTCGGTGCTTTTTTTTTTTTAGCTTGGCGTAATCATGGTCATAGCTGTTTCCTGTGTGAAAT
TGTTATCCGCTCACAATTCCACACAACATACGAGCCGGAAGCATAAAGTGTAAAGCCTGGGGTGCCTAAT
GAGTGAGCTAACTCACATTAATTGCGTTGCGCTCACTGCCCGCTTTCCAGTCGGGAAACCTGTCGTGCCA
GCGGATCCGCATCTCAATTAGTCAGCAACCATAGTCCCGCCCCTAACTCCGCCCATCCCGCCCCTAACTC
CGCCCAGTTCCGCCCATTCTCCGCCCCATGGCTGACTAATTTTTTTTATTTATGCAGAGGCCGAGGCCGC
CTCGGCCTCTGAGCTATTCCAGAAGTAGTGAGGAGGCTTTTTTGGAGGCCTAGGCTTTTGCAAAAAGCTA
ACTTGTTTATTGCAGCTTATAATGGTTACAAATAAAGCAATAGCATCACAAATTTCACAAATAAAGCATT
TTTTTCACTGCATTCTAGTTGTGGTTTGTCCAAACTCATCAATGTATCTTATCATGTCTGGATCCGCTGC
ATTAATGAATCGGCCAACGCGCGGGGAGAGGCGGTTTGCGTATTGGGCGCTCTTCCGCTTCCTCGCTCAC
TGACTCGCTGCGCTCGGTCGTTCGGCTGCGGCGAGCGGTATCAGCTCACTCAAAGGCGGTAATACGGTTA
TCCACAGAATCAGGGGATAACGCAGGAAAGAACATGTGAGCAAAAGGCCAGCAAAAGGCCAGGAACCGTA
AAAAGGCCGCGTTGCTGGCGTTTTTCCATAGGCTCCGCCCCCCTGACGAGCATCACAAAAATCGACGCTC
AAGTCAGAGGTGGCGAAACCCGACAGGACTATAAAGATACCAGGCGTTTCCCCCTGGAAGCTCCCTCGTG
CGCTCTCCTGTTCCGACCCTGCCGCTTACCGGATACCTGTCCGCCTTTCTCCCTTCGGGAAGCGTGGCGC
TTTCTCATAGCTCACGCTGTAGGTATCTCAGTTCGGTGTAGGTCGTTCGCTCCAAGCTGGGCTGTGTGCA
CGAACCCCCCGTTCAGCCCGACCGCTGCGCCTTATCCGGTAACTATCGTCTTGAGTCCAACCCGGTAAGA
CACGACTTATCGCCACTGGCAGCAGCCACTGGTAACAGGATTAGCAGAGCGAGGTATGTAGGCGGTGCTA
CAGAGTTCTTGAAGTGGTGGCCTAACTACGGCTACACTAGAAGAACAGTATTTGGTATCTGCGCTCTGCT
GAAGCCAGTTACCTTCGGAAAAAGAGTTGGTAGCTCTTGATCCGGCAAACAAACCACCGCTGGTAGCGGT
GGTTTTTTTGTTTGCAAGCAGCAGATTACGCGCAGAAAAAAAGGATCTCAAGAAGATCCTTTGATCTTTT
CTACGGGGTCTGACGCTCAGTGGAACGAAAACTCACGTTAAGGGATTTTGGTCATGAGATTATCAAAAAG
GATCTTCACCTAGATCCTTTTAAATTAAAAATGAAGTTTTAAATCAATCTAAAGTATATATGAGTAAACT
TGGTCTGACAGTTACCAATGCTTAATCAGTGAGGCACCTATCTCAGCGATCTGTCTATTTCGTTCATCCA
TAGTTGCCTGACTCCCCGTCGTGTAGATAACTACGATACGGGAGGGCTTACCATCTGGCCCCAGTGCTGC
AATGATACCGCGAGACCCACGCTCACCGGCTCCAGATTTATCAGCAATAAACCAGCCAGCCGGAAGGGCC
GAGCGCAGAAGTGGTCCTGCAACTTTATCCGCCTCCATCCAGTCTATTAATTGTTGCCGGGAAGCTAGAG
TAAGTAGTTCGCCAGTTAATAGTTTGCGCAACGTTGTTGCCATTGCTACAGGCATCGTGGTGTCACGCTC
GTCGTTTGGTATGGCTTCATTCAGCTCCGGTTCCCAACGATCAAGGCGAGTTACATGATCCCCCATGTTG
TGCAAAAAAGCGGTTAGCTCCTTCGGTCCTCCGATCGTTGTCAGAAGTAAGTTGGCCGCAGTGTTATCAC
TCATGGTTATGGCAGCACTGCATAATTCTCTTACTGTCATGCCATCCGTAAGATGCTTTTCTGTGACTGG
TGAGTACTCAACCAAGTCATTCTGAGAATAGTGTATGCGGCGACCGAGTTGCTCTTGCCCGGCGTCAATA
CGGGATAATACCGCGCCACATAGCAGAACTTTAAAAGTGCTCATCATTGGAAAACGTTCTTCGGGGCGAA
AACTCTCAAGGATCTTACCGCTGTTGAGATCCAGTTCGATGTAACCCACTCGTGCACCCAACTGATCTTC
AGCATCTTTTACTTTCACCAGCGTTTCTGGGTGAGCAAAAACAGGAAGGCAAAATGCCGCAAAAAAGGGA
ATAAGGGCGACACGGAAATGTTGAATACTCATACTCTTCCTTTTTCAATATTATTGAAGCATTTATCAGG
GTTATTGTCTCATGAGCGGATACATATTTGAATGTATTTAGAAAAATAAACAAATAGGGGTTCCGCGCAC
ATTTCCCCGAAAAGTGCCACCTGGGTCGACATTGATTATTG
